Addgene plasmid #219843: pDRF1 ymStayGold-T2A-mCherry
Purpose: equimolar expression of ymStayGold and mCherry in budding yeast
Depositing lab: Bas Teusink. Depositing organization: Vrije Universiteit Amsterdam. Publication: Side-by-Side Systematic Characterization of Novel FPs in Budding Yeast. Botman D, de Groot DH, Wehrens M, van Rossum K, Yska S, van der Kieft B, Albert V, Minghetti N, Goedhart J, Teusink B. ACS Synth Biol. 2026 Apr 1. doi: 10.1021/acssynbio.5c00676. PubMed 41919951.
Backbone
  Vector backbone: pDRF1
  Vector type: Yeast Expression
Growth in bacteria
  Bacterial resistance: Ampicillin, 100 μg/mL
  Growth temperature: 37°C
  Growth strain: DH5alpha
  Copy number: High Copy
Gene/Insert
  Gene/Insert name: ymStayGold-T2A-mCherry
  Species: Synthetic
  Cloning method: Restriction Enzyme; 5′ cloning site Unknown (unknown if destroyed)
Terms and licenses: Academic/Nonprofit Terms; Industry Terms: Not Available to Industry
How to cite: pDRF1 ymStayGold-T2A-mCherry was a gift from Bas Teusink (Addgene plasmid # 219843 ; http://n2t.net/addgene:219843 ; RRID:Addgene_219843)
