[The description below was written by a language model from this plasmid's Addgene catalogue record and pLannotate feature annotations shown in this document.]
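Description:
pDRF1 ymStayGold-T2A-mCherry is an 8.4 kb yeast expression plasmid built on the pDRF1 backbone, designed as an E. coli–Saccharomyces cerevisiae shuttle vector. In bacteria it replicates at high copy from a ColE1/pUC-type origin and is selected through the β-lactamase (AmpR) gene. In budding yeast it is maintained episomally by the 2μ origin and selected by uracil prototrophy through URA3 under its own promoter, a marker that can also be counterselected with 5-FOA. An f1 origin and remnants of a lac promoter/operator, lacZα and pBluescript multiple cloning site are carried over from the parental cloning vector.

The payload is a synthetic bicistronic-style open reading frame, ymStayGold-T2A-mCherry, lying between Gateway attB1 and attB2 sites and followed by the S. cerevisiae ADH1 terminator. The automated annotation recognises only the mCherry coding sequence. The unannotated stretch between attB1 and mCherry presumably holds the ymStayGold and T2A sequences named in the catalogue entry. The T2A peptide causes ribosomal skipping during translation, so a single transcript yields the green StayGold variant and the red mCherry as separate polypeptides in roughly equal amounts. The record does not name the yeast promoter driving the cassette. The region upstream of attB1 is annotated only with small fragments of yeast genomic sequence.

The stated purpose is equimolar expression of ymStayGold and mCherry in budding yeast. This lets mCherry serve as an internal expression reference, consistent with the associated side-by-side characterisation of fluorescent proteins in yeast.
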