Features (pLannotate 1.2.2; 25 found; start..end, strand, type, name):
      3..257     -  CDS            BRP1 (fragment): BRP1_YEAST - Protein predicted: Swiss-Prot protein existence level 4. From Saccharomyces cerevisiae (strain ATCC 204508 / S288c) (Baker's yeast).
    359..375     -  promoter       ARG4 promoter (fragment): S. cerevisiae ARG4
    480..563     +  CDS            YG007_YEAST: Protein predicted: Swiss-Prot protein existence level 4. From Saccharomyces cerevisiae (strain ATCC 204508 / S288c) (Baker's yeast).
    800..824     +  protein_bind   attB1: mutant version of attB; recombination site for the Gateway® BP reaction BP Clonase™
   1590..2297    +  CDS            mCherry: mCherry is a basic (constitutively fluorescent) red fluorescent protein published in 2004, derived from Discosoma sp.. It is reported to be a very rapidly-maturing monomer with low acid sensitivity.
   2310..2334    -  protein_bind   attB2: mutant version of attB; recombination site for the Gateway® BP reaction BP Clonase™
   2362..2388    +  misc_feature   MCS (fragment): pBluescript multiple cloning site
   2397..2415    -  promoter       T7 promoter: promoter for bacteriophage T7 RNA polymerase
   2416..2559    +  CDS            ADH1 (fragment): ADH1_YEAST - Also known as ADC1. Experimental evidence at protein level: Swiss-Prot protein existence level 1. This isozyme preferentially catalyzes the conversion of primary unbranched alcohols to their corresponding aldehydes. Also shows activity toward secondary alcohols. From Saccharomyces cerevisiae (strain ATCC 204508 / S288c) (Baker's yeast).
   2563..2750    +  terminator     ADH1 terminator: S. cerevisiae ADH1; transcription terminator for the S. cerevisiae alcohol dehydrogenase 1 (ADH1) gene
   2758..2915    +  CDS            lacZα (fragment): LacZα fragment of β-galactosidase; lacZ fragment
   2921..2972    -  misc_feature   bom (fragment): basis of mobility region from pBR322
   2977..3060    +  CDS            RAF1 (fragment): RAF_YEAST - Experimental evidence at transcript level: Swiss-Prot protein existence level 2. Antagonizes transcriptional repression of recombinase FLP by REP1-REP2. May play a role in plasmid partitioning. From Saccharomyces cerevisiae (strain ATCC 204508 / S288c) (Baker's yeast).
   3214..4560    -  rep_origin     2μ ori: yeast 2μ plasmid origin of replication
   4565..4581    -  promoter       tet promoter (fragment): E. coli promoter for tetracycline efflux protein gene
   4671..5474    -  CDS            URA3: orotidine-5'-phosphate decarboxylase, required for uracil biosynthesis; S. cerevisiae URA3; yeast auxotrophic marker, counterselectable with 5-fluoroorotic acid (5-FOA)
   5475..5690    -  promoter       URA3 promoter: S. cerevisiae URA3
   5801..5905    +  promoter       AmpR promoter: bla
   5906..6766    +  CDS            AmpR: β-lactamase; bla; confers resistance to ampicillin, carbenicillin, and related antibiotics
   6937..7525    +  rep_origin     ori: high-copy-number ColE1/pMB1/pBR322/pUC origin of replication
   7708..7800    +  CDS            lacI (fragment): lac repressor; lacI; The lac repressor binds to the lac operator to inhibit transcription in E. coli. This inhibition can be relieved by adding lactose or isopropyl-β-D-thiogalactopyranoside (IPTG).
   7813..7834    +  protein_bind   CAP binding site: CAP binding activates transcription in the presence of cAMP. E. coli catabolite activator protein
   7849..7879    +  promoter       lac promoter: promoter for the E. coli lac operon
   7887..7903    +  protein_bind   lac operator: The lac repressor binds to the lac operator to inhibit transcription in E. coli. This inhibition can be relieved by adding lactose or isopropyl-β-D-thiogalactopyranoside (IPTG). lac repressor encoded by lacI
   7984..8412    -  rep_origin     f1 ori (sequence partly withheld): f1 bacteriophage origin of replication; arrow indicates direction of (+) strand synthesis
>Addgene plasmid #219843 | pDRF1 ymStayGold-T2A-mCherry | addgene full sequence | sequence record 439272 | Addgene NGS Result
CAAGCTTCCTGAAACGGAGAAACATAAACAGGCATTGCTGGGATCACCCATACATCACTCTGTTTTGCCT
GACCTTTTCCGGTAATTTGAAAACAAACCCGGTCTCGAAGCGGAGATCCGGCGATAATTACCGCAGAAAT
AAACCCATACACGAGACGTAGAACCAGCCGCACATGGCCGGAGAAACTCCTGCGAGAATTTCGTAAACTC
GCGCGCATTGCATCTGTATTTCCTAATGCGGCACTTCCAGGCCTCGATCGAGACCGTTTATCCATTGCTT
TTTTGTTGTCTTTTTCCCTCGTTCACAGAAAGTCTGAAGAAGCTATAGTAGAACTATGAGCTTTTTTTGT
TTCTGTTTTCCTTTTTTTTTTTTTTACCTCTGTGGAAATTGTTACTCTCACACTCTTTAGTTCGTTTGTT
TGTTTTGTTTATTCCAATTATGACCGGTGACGAAACGTGGTCGATGGTGGGTACCGCTTATGCTCCCCTC
CATTAGTTTCGATTATATAAAAAGGCCAAATATTGTATTATTTTCAAATGTCCTATCATTATCGTCTAAC
ATCTAATTTCTCTTAAATTTTTTCTCTTTCTTTCCTATAACACCAATAGTGAAAATCTTTTTTTCTTCTA
TATCTACAAAAACTTTTTTTTTCTATCAACCTCGTTGATAAATTTTTTCTTTAACAATCGTTAATAATTA
ATTAATTGGAAAATAACCATTTTTTCTCTCTTTTATACACACATTCAAAAGAAAGAAAAAAAATATACCC
CAGCCTCGACTAGTGAATTCGCGGCCATCACAAGTTTGTACAAAAAAGCAGGCTGCTAGCATGGTTTCTA
CTGGTGAAGAATTGTTTACTGGTGTTGTTCCATTCAAGTTCCAATTAAAGGGTACTATTAACGGTAAGTC
TTTCACTGTTGAAGGTGAAGGTGAAGGTAACTCTCATGAAGGTTCTCATAAGGGTAAGTACGTTTGTACT
TCTGGTAAGTTGCCAATGTCTTGGGCTGCTTTAGGTACTTCTTTCGGTTACGGTATGAAGTACTACACTA
AGTACCCATCTGGTTTGAAGAACTGGTTCCATGAAGTTATGCCTGAAGGTTTCACTTACGATAGACATAT
TCAATACAAGGGTGATGGTTCTATTCATGCTAAGCATCAACATTTCATGAAGAACGGTACTTACCATAAC
ATTGTTGAATTCACTGGTCAAGATTTCAAGGAAAACTCCCCAGTTTTGACTGGTGATATGGATGTTTCTT
TGCCAAACGAAGTTCAACATATTCCAATTGATGATGGTGTTGAATGTACTGTTACTTTGCAATACCCATT
GTTGTCTGATGAATCTAAGTGTGTTGAAGCCTACCAAAATACTATTATTAAGCCATTGCATAACCAACCA
GCTCCAGATGTTCCATTCCACTGGATTAGAAAACAATACACTCAATCTAAGGATGATACTGAAGAAAGAG
ATCATATTATTCAATCTGAAACTTTGGAAGCTCATTTGTCCGGAGAGGGCAGAGGAAGTCTTCTAACATG
CGGTGACGTGGAGGAGAATCCCGGCCCTGGGGATCCACCGGTCGCCACCATGGTGAGCAAGGGCGAGGAG
GATAACATGGCCATCATCAAGGAGTTCATGCGCTTCAAGGTGCACATGGAGGGCTCCGTGAACGGCCACG
AGTTCGAGATCGAGGGCGAGGGCGAGGGCCGCCCCTACGAGGGCACCCAGACCGCCAAGCTGAAGGTGAC
CAAGGGTGGCCCCCTGCCCTTCGCCTGGGACATCCTGTCCCCTCAGTTCATGTACGGCTCCAAGGCCTAC
GTGAAGCACCCCGCCGACATCCCCGACTACTTGAAGCTGTCCTTCCCCGAGGGCTTCAAGTGGGAGCGCG
TGATGAACTTCGAGGACGGCGGCGTGGTGACCGTGACCCAGGACTCCTCCCTGCAGGACGGCGAGTTCAT
CTACAAGGTGAAGCTGCGCGGCACCAACTTCCCCTCCGACGGCCCCGTAATGCAGAAGAAGACCATGGGC
TGGGAGGCCTCCTCCGAGCGGATGTACCCCGAGGACGGCGCCCTGAAGGGCGAGATCAAGCAGAGGCTGA
AGCTGAAGGACGGCGGCCACTACGACGCTGAGGTCAAGACCACCTACAAGGCCAAGAAGCCCGTGCAGCT
GCCCGGCGCCTACAACGTCAACATCAAGTTGGACATCACCTCCCACAACGAGGACTACACCATCGTGGAA
CAGTACGAACGCGCCGAGGGCCGCCACTCCACCGGCGGCATGGACGAGCTGTACAAGTAAAGCGGCCGCA
CCCAGCTTTCTTGTACAAAGTGGTGTAGTTAATTCATGATGGCCGCTGCAGGTCGACCTCGAGGGGGGGC
CCGGTACCCAATTCGCCCTATAGTGAGTCGTATTACGCGCGGATCCAGCTTTGGACTTCTTCGCCAGAGG
TTTGGTCAAGTCTCCAATCAAGGTTGTCGGCTTGTCTACCTTGCCAGAAATTTACGAAAAGATGGAAAAG
GGTCAAATCGTTGGTAGATACGTTGTTGACACTTCTAAATAAGCGAATTTCTTATGATTTATGATTTTTA
TTATTAAATAAGTTATAAAAAAAATAAGTGTATACAAATTTTAAAGTGACTCTTAGGTTTTAAAACGAAA
ATTCTTATTCTTGAGTAACTCTTTCCTGTAGGTCAGGTTGCTTTCTCAGGTATAGCATGAGGTCGCTCTT
ATTGACCACACCTCTACCGGCATGCCAATTCACTGGCCGTCGTTTTACAACGTCGTGACTGGGAAAACCC
TGGCGTTACCCAACTTAATCGCCTTGCAGCACATCCCCCTTTCGCCAGCTGGCGTAATAGCGAAGAGGCC
CGCACCGATCGCCCTTCCCAACAGTTGCGCAGCCTGAATGGCGAATGGCGCCTGATGCGGTATTTTCTCC
TTACGCATCTGTGCGGTATTTCACACCGCATAATCGGATCGTACTTGTTACCCATCATTGAATTTTGAAC
ATCCGAACCTGGAAGTTTTCCCTGAAACAGATAGTATATTTGAACCTGTATAATAATATATAGTCTAGCG
CTTTACGGAAGACAATGTATGTATTTCGGTTCCTGGAGAAACTATTGCATCTATTGCATAGGTAATCTTG
CACGTCGCATCCCCGGTTCATTTTCTGCGTTTCCATCTTGCACTTCAATAGCATATCTTTGTTAACGAAG
CATCTGTGCTTCATTTTGTAGAACAAAAATGCAACGCGAGAGCGCTAATTTTTCAAACAAAGAATCTGAG
CTGCATTTTTACAGAACAGAAATGCAACGCGAAAGCGCTATTTTACCAACGAAGAATCTGTGCTTCATTT
TTGTAAAACAAAAATGCAACGCGAGAGCGCTAATTTTTCAAACAAAGAATCTGAGCTGCATTTTTACAGA
ACAGAAATGCAACGCGAGAGCGCTATTTTACCAACAAAGAATCTATACTTCTTTTTTGTTCTACAAAAAT
GCATCCCGAGAGCGCTATTTTTCTAACAAAGCATCTTAGATTACTTTTTTTCTCCTTTGTGCGCTCTATA
ATGCAGTCTCTTGATAACTTTTTGCACTGTAGGTCCGTTAAGGTTAGAAGAAGGCTACTTTGGTGTCTAT
TTTCTCTTCCATAAAAAAAGCCTGACTCCACTTCCCGCGTTTACTGATTACTAGCGAAGCTGCGGGTGCA
TTTTTTCAAGATAAAGGCATCCCCGATTATATTCTATACCGATGTGGATTGCGCATACTTTGTGAACAGA
AAGTGATAGCGTTGATGATTCTTCATTGGTCAGAAAATTATGAACGGTTTCTTCTATTTTGTCTCTATAT
ACTACGTATAGGAAATGTTTACATTTTCGTATTGTTTTCGATTCACTCTATGAATAGTTCTTACTACAAT
TTTTTTGTCTAAAGAGTAATACTAGAGATAAACATAAAAAATGTAGAGGTCGAGTTTAGATGCAAGTTCA
AGGAGCGAAAGGTGGATGGGTAGGTTATATAGGGATATAGCACAGAGATATATAGCAAAGAGATACTTTT
GAGCAATGTTTGTGGAAGCGGTATTCGCAATATTTTAGTAGCTCGTTACAGTCCGGTGCGTTTTTGGTTT
TTTGAAAGTGCGTCTTCAGAGCGCTTTTGGTTTTCAAAAGCGCTCTGAAGTTCCTATACTTTCTAGCTAG
AGAATAGGAACTTCGGAATAGGAACTTCAAAGCGTTTCCGAAAACGAGCGCTTCCGAAAATGCAACGCGA
GCTGCGCACATACAGCTCACTGTTCACGTCGCACCTATATCTGCGTGTTGCCTGTATATATATATACATG
AGAAGAACGGCATAGTGCGTGTTTATGCTTAAATGCGTACTTATATGCGTCTATTTATGTAGGATGAAAG
GTAGTCTAGTACCTCCTGTGATATTATCCCATTCCATGCGGGGTATCGTATGCTTCCTTCAGCACTACCC
TTTAGCTGTTCTATATGCTGCCACTCCTCAATTGGATTAGTCTCATCCTTCAATGCTATCATTTCCTTTG
ATATTGGATCGATCCGATGATAAGCTGTCAAACATGAGAATTGGGTAATAACTGATATAATTAAATTGAA
GCTCTAATTTGTGAGTTTAGTATACATGCATTTACTTATAATACAGTTTTTTAGTTTTGCTGGCCGCATC
TTCTCAAATATGCTTCCCAGCCTGCTTTTCTGTAACGTTCACCCTCTACCTTAGCATCCCTTCCCTTTGC
AAATAGTCCTCTTCCAACAATAATAATGTCAGATCCTGTAGAGACCACATCATCCACGGTTCTATACTGT
TGACCCAATGCGTCTCCCTTGTCATCTAAACCCACACCGGGTGTCATAATCAACCAATCGTAACCTTCAT
CTCTTCCACCCATGTCTCTTTGAGCAATAAAGCCGATAACAAAATCTTTGTCGCTCTTCGCAATGTCAAC
AGTACCCTTAGTATATTCTCCAGTAGATAGGGAGCCCTTGCATGACAATTCTGCTAACATCAAAAGGCCT
CTAGGTTCCTTTGTTACTTCTTCTGCCGCCTGCTTCAAACCGCTAACAATACCTGGGCCCACCACACCGT
GTGCATTCGTAATGTCTGCCCATTCTGCTATTCTGTATACACCCGCAGAGTACTGCAATTTGACTGTATT
ACCAATGTCAGCAAATTTTCTGTCTTCGAAGAGTAAAAAATTGTACTTGGCGGATAATGCCTTTAGCGGC
TTAACTGTGCCCTCCATGGAAAAATCAGTCAAGATATCCACATGTGTTTTTAGTAAACAAATTTTGGGAC
CTAATGCTTCAACTAACTCCAGTAATTCCTTGGTGGTACGAACATCCAATGAAGCACACAAGTTTGTTTG
CTTTTCGTGCATGATATTAAATAGCTTGGCAGCAACAGGACTAGGATGAGTAGCAGCACGTTCCTTATAT
GTAGCTTTCGACATGATTTATCTTCGTTTCCTGCATGTTTTTGTTCTGTGCAGTTGGGTTAAGAATACTG
GGCAATTTCATGTTTCTTCAACACTACATATGCGTATATATACCAATCTAAGTCTGTGCTCCTTCCTTCG
TTCTTCCTTCTGTTCGGAGATTACCGAATCAAAAAAATTTCAAGGAAACCGAAATCAAAAAAAAGAATAA
AAAAAAAATGATGAATTGAAAAGCTAATTCTTGAAGACGAAAGGGCCTCGTGATACGCCTATTTTTATAG
GTTAATGTCATGATAATAATGGTTTCTTAGACGTCAGGTGGCACTTTTCGGGGAAATGTGCGCGGAACCC
CTATTTGTTTATTTTTCTAAATACATTCAAATATGTATCCGCTCATGAGACAATAACCCTGATAAATGCT
TCAATAATATTGAAAAAGGAAGAGTATGAGTATTCAACATTTCCGTGTCGCCCTTATTCCCTTTTTTGCG
GCATTTTGCCTTCCTGTTTTTGCTCACCCAGAAACGCTGGTGAAAGTAAAAGATGCTGAAGATCAGTTGG
GTGCACGAGTGGGTTACATCGAACTGGATCTCAACAGCGGTAAGATCCTTGAGAGTTTTCGCCCCGAAGA
ACGTTTTCCAATGATGAGCACTTTTAAAGTTCTGCTATGTGGCGCGGTATTATCCCGTATTGACGCCGGG
CAAGAGCAACTCGGTCGCCGCATACACTATTCTCAGAATGACTTGGTTGAGTACTCACCAGTCACAGAAA
AGCATCTTACGGATGGCATGACAGTAAGAGAATTATGCAGTGCTGCCATAACCATGAGTGATAACACTGC
GGCCAACTTACTTCTGACAACGATCGGAGGACCGAAGGAGCTAACCGCTTTTTTGCACAACATGGGGGAT
CATGTAACTCGCCTTGATCGTTGGGAACCGGAGCTGAATGAAGCCATACCAAACGACGAGCGTGACACCA
CGATGCCTGTAGCAATGGCAACAACGTTGCGCAAACTATTAACTGGCGAACTACTTACTCTAGCTTCCCG
GCAACAATTAATAGACTGGATGGAGGCGGATAAAGTTGCAGGACCACTTCTGCGCTCGGCCCTTCCGGCT
GGCTGGTTTATTGCTGATAAATCTGGAGCCGGTGAGCGTGGGTCTCGCGGTATCATTGCAGCACTGGGGC
CAGATGGTAAGCCCTCCCGTATCGTAGTTATCTACACGACGGGGAGTCAGGCAACTATGGATGAACGAAA
TAGACAGATCGCTGAGATAGGTGCCTCACTGATTAAGCATTGGTAACTGTCAGACCAAGTTTACTCATAT
ATACTTTAGATTGATTTAAAACTTCATTTTTAATTTAAAAGGATCTAGGTGAAGATCCTTTTTGATAATC
TCATGACCAAAATCCCTTAACGTGAGTTTTCGTTCCACTGAGCGTCAGACCCCGTAGAAAAGATCAAAGG
ATCTTCTTGAGATCCTTTTTTTCTGCGCGTAATCTGCTGCTTGCAAACAAAAAAACCACCGCTACCAGCG
GTGGTTTGTTTGCCGGATCAAGAGCTACCAACTCTTTTTCCGAAGGTAACTGGCTTCAGCAGAGCGCAGA
TACCAAATACTGTTCTTCTAGTGTAGCCGTAGTTAGGCCACCACTTCAAGAACTCTGTAGCACCGCCTAC
ATACCTCGCTCTGCTAATCCTGTTACCAGTGGCTGCTGCCAGTGGCGATAAGTCGTGTCTTACCGGGTTG
GACTCAAGACGATAGTTACCGGATAAGGCGCAGCGGTCGGGCTGAACGGGGGGTTCGTGCACACAGCCCA
GCTTGGAGCGAACGACCTACACCGAACTGAGATACCTACAGCGTGAGCTATGAGAAAGCGCCACGCTTCC
CGAAGGGAGAAAGGCGGACAGGTATCCGGTAAGCGGCAGGGTCGGAACAGGAGAGCGCACGAGGGAGCTT
CCAGGGGGAAACGCCTGGTATCTTTATAGTCCTGTCGGGTTTCGCCACCTCTGACTTGAGCGTCGATTTT
TGTGATGCTCGTCAGGGGGGCGGAGCCTATGGAAAAACGCCAGCAACGCGGCCTTTTTACGGTTCCTGGC
CTTTTGCTGGCCTTTTGCTCACATGTTCTTTCCTGCGTTATCCCCTGATTCTGTGGATAACCGTATTACC
GCCTTTGAGTGAGCTGATACCGCTCGCCGCAGCCGAACGACCGAGCGCAGCGAGTCAGTGAGCGAGGAAG
CGGAAGAGCGCCCAATACGCAAACCGCCTCTCCCCGCGCGTTGGCCGATTCATTAATGCAGCTGGCACGA
CAGGTTTCCCGACTGGAAAGCGGGCAGTGAGCGCAACGCAATTAATGTGAGTTAGCTCACTCATTAGGCA
CCCCAGGCTTTACACTTTATGCTTCCGGCTCGTATGTTGTGTGGAATTGTGAGCGGATAACAATTTCACA
CAGGAAACAGCTATGACCATGATTACGCCAAGCTTACCGCATCAGGAAATTGTAAGCGTTAATATTTTGT
TAAAATTCGCGTTAAATTTTTGTTAAATCAGCTCATTTTTTAACCAATAGGCCGAAATCGGCAAAATCCC
TTATAAATCAAAAGAATAGACCGAGATAGGGT
[37 nt withheld, positions 8083-8119]
AAAGAACGTGGACTCCAACGTCAAAGG
[49 nt withheld, positions 8147-8195]
T
[91 nt withheld, positions 8197-8287]
G
[124 nt withheld, positions 8289-8412]
CCATTCGC
